Addgene plasmid #115265: pET28a-matNODALvar-HIS
Purpose: For bacterial recombinant protein production of the mature peptide of a human NODAL splice variant
Depositing lab: Lynne Postovit. Depositing organization: University of Alberta. Publication: Genetically regulated human NODAL splice variants are differentially post-transcriptionally processed and functionally distinct. Findlay SD, Bilyk O, Lypka K, Waskiewicz AJ, Postovit L. (2018) bioRxiv 276170 10.1101/276170.
Backbone
  Vector backbone: pET28a
  Vector type: Bacterial Expression
Growth in bacteria
  Bacterial resistance: Kanamycin, 50 μg/mL
  Growth temperature: 37°C
  Growth strain: DH5alpha
  Copy number: High Copy
Gene/Insert
  Gene/Insert name: NODAL variant mature peptide
  Species: H. sapiens (human)
  Entrez Gene: NODAL (a.k.a. HTX5)
  Tag / fusion protein: 6His (N terminal on insert)
  Cloning method: Restriction Enzyme; 5′ cloning site unknown (unknown if destroyed)
  Sequencing primers: 5′ T7
Terms and licenses: Academic/Nonprofit Terms; Industry Terms: Not Available to Industry
Depositor comments: Please visit https://www.biorxiv.org/content/early/2018/03/04/276170 for bioRxiv preprint.
How to cite: pET28a-matNODALvar-HIS was a gift from Lynne Postovit (Addgene plasmid # 115265 ; http://n2t.net/addgene:115265 ; RRID:Addgene_115265)
