[The description below was written by a language model from this plasmid's Addgene catalogue record, the feature table of its GenBank file and pLannotate feature annotations shown in this document.]
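Description:
pET28a-matNODALvar-HIS is a bacterial expression plasmid of about 5.6 kb, built on the pET28a backbone, for producing the mature peptide of a human NODAL splice variant as a recombinant protein in E. coli. It is propagated through a ColE1/pBR322-type origin. The backbone also carries the bom mobility region and the rop gene, which normally moderates copy number, although the catalogue entry lists the plasmid as high copy. Selection is by kanamycin through the aph(3')-Ia aminoglycoside phosphotransferase gene. An f1 phage origin is also present and allows single-stranded DNA production. Short tetracycline-resistance fragments flagged by automated annotation are non-functional remnants of the pBR322 lineage.

The expression cassette follows the standard pET arrangement. A T7 promoter is followed directly by a lac operator, then the strong ribosome binding site from T7 gene 10, and transcription ends at a T7 terminator. A plasmid-borne lacI gene with its own promoter supplies lac repressor. Transcription therefore stays low until an inducer such as IPTG is added, and it requires a host that supplies T7 RNA polymerase. The open reading frame begins with a 6xHis tag and a thrombin cleavage site, so the product can be purified by metal-affinity chromatography and the tag removed afterwards. The NODAL coding region follows these elements. Only part of the insert matches canonical human NODAL in the automated annotation, which is consistent with an alternatively spliced variant. A second 6xHis sequence from the vector lies downstream of the insert, but the record lists only the N-terminal tag and does not state whether the downstream one is translated. The cloning sites are not recorded. The two sequence records held for the plasmid differ in length by a few bases and use different numbering origins, but they show the same organisation.
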