LOCUS       Exported 5618 bp ds-DNA circular SYN 13-MAY-2021
DEFINITION  For bacterial recombinant protein production of the mature peptide
            of a human NODAL splice variant.
ACCESSION   .
VERSION     .
KEYWORDS    pET28a-matNODALvar-HIS
SOURCE      synthetic DNA construct
  ORGANISM  synthetic DNA construct
REFERENCE   1 (bases 1 to 5618)
  AUTHORS   Findlay SD, Bilyk O, Lypka K, Waskiewicz AJ, Postovit L
  TITLE     Genetically regulated human NODAL splice variants are differentially
            post-transcriptionally processed and functionally distinct
  JOURNAL   bioRxiv 276170
REFERENCE   2 (bases 1 to 5618)
  AUTHORS   .
  TITLE     Direct Submission
  JOURNAL   Exported May 13, 2021 from SnapGene Server 1.1.58
            http://www.snapgene.com
FEATURES             Location/Qualifiers
     source          1..5618
                     /organism="synthetic DNA construct"
                     /mol_type="other DNA"
     rep_origin      12..467
                     /direction=RIGHT
                     /label=f1 ori
                     /note="f1 bacteriophage origin of replication; arrow
                     indicates direction of (+) strand synthesis"
     primer_bind     complement(99..118)
                     /label=F1ori-R
                     /note="F1 origin, reverse primer"
     primer_bind     309..330
                     /label=F1ori-F
                     /note="F1 origin, forward primer"
     CDS             complement(560..1375)
                     /codon_start=1
                     /gene="aph(3')-Ia"
                     /product="aminoglycoside phosphotransferase"
                     /label=KanR
                     /note="confers resistance to kanamycin in bacteria or G418
                     (Geneticin(R)) in eukaryotes"
                     /translation="MSHIQRETSCSRPRLNSNMDADLYGYKWARDNVGQSGATIYRLYG
                     KPDAPELFLKHGKGSVANDVTDEMVRLNWLTEFMPLPTIKHFIRTPDDAWLLTTAIPGK
                     TAFQVLEEYPDSGENIVDALAVFLRRLHSIPVCNCPFNSDRVFRLAQAQSRMNNGLVDA
                     SDFDDERNGWPVEQVWKEMHKLLPFSPDSVVTHGDFSLDNLIFDEGKLIGCIDVGRVGI
                     ADRYQDLAILWNCLGEFSPSLQKRLFQKYGIDNPDMNKLQFHLMLDEFF"
     primer_bind     1283..1302
                     /label=Kan-R
                     /note="Kanamycin resistance gene, reverse primer"
     primer_bind     1367..1386
                     /label=pENTR-R
                     /note="pENTR vectors, reverse primer"
     rep_origin      1497..2085
                     /direction=RIGHT
                     /label=ori
                     /note="high-copy-number ColE1/pMB1/pBR322/pUC origin of
                     replication"
     primer_bind     1986..2005
                     /label=pBR322ori-F
                     /note="pBR322 origin, forward primer"
     primer_bind     2239..2256
                     /label=L4440
                     /note="L4440 vector, forward primer"
     misc_feature    2271..2413
                     /label=bom
                     /note="basis of mobility region from pBR322"
     primer_bind     complement(2339..2358)
                     /label=pRS-marker
                     /note="pRS vectors, use to sequence yeast selectable
                     marker"
     primer_bind     2499..2521
                     /label=pGEX 3'
                     /note="pGEX vectors, reverse primer"
     CDS             complement(2515..2706)
                     /codon_start=1
                     /gene="rop"
                     /product="Rop protein, which maintains plasmids at low copy
                     number"
                     /label=rop
                     /translation="MTKQEKTALNMARFIRSQTLTLLEKLNELDADEQADICESLHDHA
                     DELYRSCLARFGDDGENL"
     CDS             complement(3515..4597)
                     /codon_start=1
                     /gene="lacI"
                     /product="lac repressor"
                     /label=lacI
                     /note="The lac repressor binds to the lac operator to
                     inhibit transcription in E. coli. This inhibition can be
                     relieved by adding lactose or
                     isopropyl-beta-D-thiogalactopyranoside (IPTG)."
                     /translation="MKPVTLYDVAEYAGVSYQTVSRVVNQASHVSAKTREKVEAAMAEL
                     NYIPNRVAQQLAGKQSLLIGVATSSLALHAPSQIVAAIKSRADQLGASVVVSMVERSGV
                     EACKAAVHNLLAQRVSGLIINYPLDDQDAIAVEAACTNVPALFLDVSDQTPINSIIFSH
                     EDGTRLGVEHLVALGHQQIALLAGPLSSVSARLRLAGWHKYLTRNQIQPIAEREGDWSA
                     MSGFQQTMQMLNEGIVPTAMLVANDQMALGAMRAITESGLRVGADISVVGYDDTEDSSC
                     YIPPLTTIKQDFRLLGQTSVDRLLQLSQGQAVKGNQLLPVSLVKRKTTLAPNTQTASPR
                     ALADSLMQLARQVSRLESGQ"
     primer_bind     4559..4578
                     /label=LacI-R
                     /note="LacI, reverse primer"
     promoter        complement(4598..4675)
                     /gene="lacI"
                     /label=lacI promoter
     primer_bind     4881..4900
                     /label=pBRrevBam
                     /note="pBR322 vectors, tet region, downstream of BamHI,
                     reverse primer"
     primer_bind     4984..5003
                     /label=T7
                     /note="T7 promoter, forward primer"
     promoter        4984..5002
                     /label=T7 promoter
                     /note="promoter for bacteriophage T7 RNA polymerase"
     protein_bind    5003..5027
                     /label=lac operator
                     /bound_moiety="lac repressor encoded by lacI"
                     /note="The lac repressor binds to the lac operator to
                     inhibit transcription in E. coli. This inhibition can be
                     relieved by adding lactose or
                     isopropyl-beta-D-thiogalactopyranoside (IPTG)."
     RBS             5042..5064
                     /note="efficient ribosome binding site from bacteriophage
                     T7 gene 10 (Olins and Rangwala, 1989)"
     CDS             5083..5100
                     /codon_start=1
                     /product="6xHis affinity tag"
                     /label=6xHis
                     /translation="HHHHHH"
     CDS             5110..5127
                     /codon_start=1
                     /product="thrombin recognition and cleavage site"
                     /label=thrombin site
                     /translation="LVPRGS"
     CDS             5462..5479
                     /codon_start=1
                     /product="6xHis affinity tag"
                     /label=6xHis
                     /translation="HHHHHH"
     primer_bind     complement(5532..5550)
                     /label=T7 Term
                     /note="T7 terminator, reverse primer"
     terminator      5546..5593
                     /label=T7 terminator
                     /note="transcription terminator for bacteriophage T7 RNA
                     polymerase"
ORIGIN
        1 tggcgaatgg gnnnnnnnnn nnnnnnnnnn nnnnnnnnnn nnnnnnnnnn nnnnnnnnnn
       61 nnnnnnnnnn nnnnnnnnnn nnnnnnnnnn nnnnnnnnnn nnnnnnnnnn nnnnnnnnnn
      121 nnnnnnnnnn nnnnncnnnn nnnnnnnnnn nnnnnnnnnn nnnnnnnnnn nnnnnnnnnn
      181 nnnnnnnnnn nnnnnnnnnn nnnnnnnnnn nnnnnnnnnn nnnnnnnann nnnnnnnnnn
      241 nnnnnnnnnn nnnnnnnnnn nnnnnnnnnn nnnnnnncct ttgacgttgg agtccacgtt
      301 ctttnnnnnn nnnnnnnnnn nnnnnnnnnn nnnnnnnnnn naccctatct cggtctattc
      361 ttttgattta taagggattt tgccgatttc ggcctattgg ttaaaaaatg agctgattta
      421 acaaaaattt aacgcgaatt ttaacaaaat attaacgttt acaatttcag gtggcacttt
      481 tcggggaaat gtgcgcggaa cccctatttg tttatttttc taaatacatt caaatatgta
      541 tccgctcatg aattaattct tagaaaaact catcgagcat caaatgaaac tgcaatttat
      601 tcatatcagg attatcaata ccatattttt gaaaaagccg tttctgtaat gaaggagaaa
      661 actcaccgag gcagttccat aggatggcaa gatcctggta tcggtctgcg attccgactc
      721 gtccaacatc aatacaacct attaatttcc cctcgtcaaa aataaggtta tcaagtgaga
      781 aatcaccatg agtgacgact gaatccggtg agaatggcaa aagtttatgc atttctttcc
      841 agacttgttc aacaggccag ccattacgct cgtcatcaaa atcactcgca tcaaccaaac
      901 cgttattcat tcgtgattgc gcctgagcga gacgaaatac gcgatcgctg ttaaaaggac
      961 aattacaaac aggaatcgaa tgcaaccggc gcaggaacac tgccagcgca tcaacaatat
     1021 tttcacctga atcaggatat tcttctaata cctggaatgc tgttttcccg gggatcgcag
     1081 tggtgagtaa ccatgcatca tcaggagtac ggataaaatg cttgatggtc ggaagaggca
     1141 taaattccgt cagccagttt agtctgacca tctcatctgt aacatcattg gcaacgctac
     1201 ctttgccatg tttcagaaac aactctggcg catcgggctt cccatacaat cgatagattg
     1261 tcgcacctga ttgcccgaca ttatcgcgag cccatttata cccatataaa tcagcatcca
     1321 tgttggaatt taatcgcggc ctagagcaag acgtttcccg ttgaatatgg ctcataacac
     1381 cccttgtatt actgtttatg taagcagaca gttttattgt tcatgaccaa aatcccttaa
     1441 cgtgagtttt cgttccactg agcgtcagac cccgtagaaa agatcaaagg atcttcttga
     1501 gatccttttt ttctgcgcgt aatctgctgc ttgcaaacaa aaaaaccacc gctaccagcg
     1561 gtggtttgtt tgccggatca agagctacca actctttttc cgaaggtaac tggcttcagc
     1621 agagcgcaga taccaaatac tgtccttcta gtgtagccgt agttaggcca ccacttcaag
     1681 aactctgtag caccgcctac atacctcgct ctgctaatcc tgttaccagt ggctgctgcc
     1741 agtggcgata agtcgtgtct taccgggttg gactcaagac gatagttacc ggataaggcg
     1801 cagcggtcgg gctgaacggg gggttcgtgc acacagccca gcttggagcg aacgacctac
     1861 accgaactga gatacctaca gcgtgagcta tgagaaagcg ccacgcttcc cgaagggaga
     1921 aaggcggaca ggtatccggt aagcggcagg gtcggaacag gagagcgcac gagggagctt
     1981 ccagggggaa acgcctggta tctttatagt cctgtcgggt ttcgccacct ctgacttgag
     2041 cgtcgatttt tgtgatgctc gtcagggggg cggagcctat ggaaaaacgc cagcaacgcg
     2101 gcctttttac ggttcctggc cttttgctgg ccttttgctc acatgttctt tcctgcgtta
     2161 tcccctgatt ctgtggataa ccgtattacc gcctttgagt gagctgatac cgctcgccgc
     2221 agccgaacga ccgagcgcag cgagtcagtg agcgaggaag cggaagagcg cctgatgcgg
     2281 tattttctcc ttacgcatct gtgcggtatt tcacaccgca tatatggtgc actctcagta
     2341 caatctgctc tgatgccgca tagttaagcc agtatacact ccgctatcgc tacgtgactg
     2401 ggtcatggct gcgccccgac acccgccaac acccgctgac gcgccctgac gggcttgtct
     2461 gctcccggca tccgcttaca gacaagctgt gaccgtctcc gggagctgca tgtgtcagag
     2521 gttttcaccg tcatcaccga aacgcgcgag gcagctgcgg taaagctcat cagcgtggtc
     2581 gtgaagcgat tcacagatgt ctgcctgttc atccgcgtcc agctcgttga gtttctccag
     2641 aagcgttaat gtctggcttc tgataaagcg ggccatgtta agggcggttt tttcctgttt
     2701 ggtcactgat gcctccgtgt aagggggatt tctgttcatg ggggtaatga taccgatgaa
     2761 acgagagagg atgctcacga tacgggttac tgatgatgaa catgcccggt tactggaacg
     2821 ttgtgagggt aaacaactgg cggtatggat gcggcgggac cagagaaaaa tcactcaggg
     2881 tcaatgccag cgcttcgtta atacagatgt aggtgttcca cagggtagcc agcagcatcc
     2941 tgcgatgcag atccggaaca taatggtgca gggcgctgac ttccgcgttt ccagacttta
     3001 cgaaacacgg aaaccgaaga ccattcatgt tgttgctcag gtcgcagacg ttttgcagca
     3061 gcagtcgctt cacgttcgct cgcgtatcgg tgattcattc tgctaaccag taaggcaacc
     3121 ccgccagcct agccgggtcc tcaacgacag gagcacgatc atgcgcaccc gtggggccgc
     3181 catgccggcg ataatggcct gcttctcgcc gaaacgtttg gtggcgggac cagtgacgaa
     3241 ggcttgagcg agggcgtgca agattccgaa taccgcaagc gacaggccga tcatcgtcgc
     3301 gctccagcga aagcggtcct cgccgaaaat gacccagagc gctgccggca cctgtcctac
     3361 gagttgcatg ataaagaaga cagtcataag tgcggcgacg atagtcatgc cccgcgccca
     3421 ccggaaggag ctgactgggt tgaaggctct caagggcatc ggtcgagatc ccggtgccta
     3481 atgagtgagc taacttacat taattgcgtt gcgctcactg cccgctttcc agtcgggaaa
     3541 cctgtcgtgc cagctgcatt aatgaatcgg ccaacgcgcg gggagaggcg gtttgcgtat
     3601 tgggcgccag ggtggttttt cttttcacca gtgagacggg caacagctga ttgcccttca
     3661 ccgcctggcc ctgagagagt tgcagcaagc ggtccacgct ggtttgcccc agcaggcgaa
     3721 aatcctgttt gatggtggtt aacggcggga tataacatga gctgtcttcg gtatcgtcgt
     3781 atcccactac cgagatatcc gcaccaacgc gcagcccgga ctcggtaatg gcgcgcattg
     3841 cgcccagcgc catctgatcg ttggcaacca gcatcgcagt gggaacgatg ccctcattca
     3901 gcatttgcat ggtttgttga aaaccggaca tggcactcca gtcgccttcc cgttccgcta
     3961 tcggctgaat ttgattgcga gtgagatatt tatgccagcc agccagacgc agacgcgccg
     4021 agacagaact taatgggccc gctaacagcg cgatttgctg gtgacccaat gcgaccagat
     4081 gctccacgcc cagtcgcgta ccgtcttcat gggagaaaat aatactgttg atgggtgtct
     4141 ggtcagagac atcaagaaat aacgccggaa cattagtgca ggcagcttcc acagcaatgg
     4201 catcctggtc atccagcgga tagttaatga tcagcccact gacgcgttgc gcgagaagat
     4261 tgtgcaccgc cgctttacag gcttcgacgc cgcttcgttc taccatcgac accaccacgc
     4321 tggcacccag ttgatcggcg cgagatttaa tcgccgcgac aatttgcgac ggcgcgtgca
     4381 gggccagact ggaggtggca acgccaatca gcaacgactg tttgcccgcc agttgttgtg
     4441 ccacgcggtt gggaatgtaa ttcagctccg ccatcgccgc ttccactttt tcccgcgttt
     4501 tcgcagaaac gtggctggcc tggttcacca cgcgggaaac ggtctgataa gagacaccgg
     4561 catactctgc gacatcgtat aacgttactg gtttcacatt caccaccctg aattgactct
     4621 cttccgggcg ctatcatgcc ataccgcgaa aggttttgcg ccattcgatg gtgtccggga
     4681 tctcgacgct ctcccttatg cgactcctgc attaggaagc agcccagtag taggttgagg
     4741 ccgttgagca ccgccgccgc aaggaatggt gcatgcaagg agatggcgcc caacagtccc
     4801 ccggccacgg ggcctgccac catacccacg ccgaaacaag cgctcatgag cccgaagtgg
     4861 cgagcccgat cttccccatc ggtgatgtcg gcgatatagg cgccagcaac cgcacctgtg
     4921 gcgccggtga tgccggccac gatgcgtccg gcgtagagga tcgagatctc gatcccgcga
     4981 aattaatacg actcactata ggggaattgt gagcggataa caattcccct ctagaaataa
     5041 ttttgtttaa ctttaagaag gagatatacc atgggcagca gccatcatca tcatcatcac
     5101 agcagcggcc tggtgccgcg cggcagccat atggctagcc atcacttgcc agacagaagt
     5161 caactgtgtc ggaaggtcaa gttccaggtg gacttcaacc tgatcggatg gggctcctgg
     5221 atcatctacc ccaagcagta caacgcctat cgctgtgagg gcgagtgtcc taatcctgtt
     5281 ggggaggagt ttcatccgac caaccatgca tacatccagg tggccctgcc ctgctgtcca
     5341 aggtcatatg ggaccaaaat gttttcattt tactccatga agtctggaat gagaatttct
     5401 tggacttgca atatatcctc catgccaagc ctcagagtct gctgaagcgg ccgcactcga
     5461 gcaccaccac caccaccact gagatccggc tgctaacaaa gcccgaaagg aagctgagtt
     5521 ggctgctgcc accgctgagc aataactagc ataacccctt ggggcctcta aacgggtctt
     5581 gaggggtttt ttgctgaaag gaggaactat atccggat
//
