Features (pLannotate 1.2.2; 21 found; start..end, strand, type, name):
    127..145     +  promoter       T7 promoter: promoter for bacteriophage T7 RNA polymerase
    146..170     +  protein_bind   lac operator: The lac repressor binds to the lac operator to inhibit transcription in E. coli. This inhibition can be relieved by adding lactose or isopropyl-β-D-thiogalactopyranoside (IPTG). lac repressor encoded by lacI
    185..207     +  RBS            RBS: efficient ribosome binding site from bacteriophage T7 gene 10 (Olins and Rangwala, 1989)
    226..242     +  CDS            capTEV™ (fragment): composite tag for in vivo biotinylation, TEV protease cleavage, and 6xHis tagging
    253..270     +  CDS            thrombin site: thrombin recognition and cleavage site
    283..471     +  CDS            NODAL (fragment): NODAL_HUMAN - Experimental evidence at protein level: Swiss-Prot protein existence level 1. Essential for mesoderm formation and axial patterning during embryonic development. From Homo sapiens (Human).
    604..621     +  CDS            9xHis (fragment): 9xHis affinity tag
    631..680     +  CDS            SET1 (fragment): solubility-enhancement tag derived from T7 phage gene 10B
    688..735     +  terminator     T7 terminator: transcription terminator for bacteriophage T7 RNA polymerase
    772..1200    +  rep_origin     f1 ori (sequence partly withheld): f1 bacteriophage origin of replication; arrow indicates direction of (+) strand synthesis
   1253..1310    +  promoter       AmpR promoter (fragment): bla
   1319..2134    -  CDS            KanR: aminoglycoside phosphotransferase; aph(3')-Ia; confers resistance to kanamycin in bacteria or G418 (Geneticin®) in eukaryotes
   2256..2844    +  rep_origin     ori: high-copy-number ColE1/pMB1/pBR322/pUC origin of replication
   3030..3169    -  misc_feature   bom: basis of mobility region from pBR322
   3271..3462    -  CDS            rop: Rop protein, which maintains plasmids at low copy number; rop
   3479..3859    +  CDS            YPB1_ECOLX: Protein predicted: Swiss-Prot protein existence level 4. From Escherichia coli.
   3931..4222    -  CDS            TcR (fragment): tetracycline efflux protein; tet; confers resistance to tetracycline
   4237..4258    -  protein_bind   CAP binding site: CAP binding activates transcription in the presence of cAMP. E. coli catabolite activator protein
   4271..5353    -  CDS            lacI: lac repressor; lacI; The lac repressor binds to the lac operator to inhibit transcription in E. coli. This inhibition can be relieved by adding lactose or isopropyl-β-D-thiogalactopyranoside (IPTG).
   5354..5431    -  promoter       lacI promoter: lacI
   5439..105     -  CDS            TcR (fragment) (across the origin): tetracycline efflux protein; tet; confers resistance to tetracycline
>Addgene plasmid #115265 | pET28a-matNODALvar-HIS | addgene full sequence | sequence record 222467 | Addgene NGS Result
TGGCGAGCCCGATCTTCCCCATCGGTGATGTCGGCGATATAGGCGCCAGCAACCGCACCTGTGGCGCCGG
TGATGCCGGCCACGATGCGTCCGGCGTAGAGGATCGAGATCTCGATCCCGCGAAATTAATACGACTCACT
ATAGGGGAATTGTGAGCGGATAACAATTCCCCTCTAGAAATAATTTTGTTTAACTTTAAGAAGGAGATAT
ACCATGGGCAGCAGCCATCATCATCATCATCACAGCAGCGGCCTGGTGCCGCGCGGCAGCCATATGGCTA
GCCATCACTTGCCAGACAGAAGTCAACTGTGTCGGAAGGTCAAGTTCCAGGTGGACTTCAACCTGATCGG
ATGGGGCTCCTGGATCATCTACCCCAAGCAGTACAACGCCTATCGCTGTGAGGGCGAGTGTCCTAATCCT
GTTGGGGAGGAGTTTCATCCGACCAACCATGCATACATCCAGGTGGCCCTGCCCTGCTGTCCAAGGTCAT
ATGGGACCAAAATGTTTTCATTTTACTCCATGAAGTCTGGAATGAGAATTTCTTGGACTTGCAATATATC
CTCCATGCCAAGCCTCAGAGTCTGCTGAGCGGCCGCACTCGAGCACCACCACCACCACCACTGAGATCCG
GCTGCTAACAAAGCCCGAAAGGAAGCTGAGTTGGCTGCTGCCACCGCTGAGCAATAACTAGCATAACCCC
TTGGGGCCTCTAAACGGGTCTTGAGGGGTTTTTTGCTGAAAGGAGGAACTATATCCGGATTGGCGAATGG
G
[124 nt withheld, positions 772-895]
C
[91 nt withheld, positions 897-987]
A
[49 nt withheld, positions 989-1037]
CCTTTGACGTTGGAGTCCACGTTCTTT
[37 nt withheld, positions 1065-1101]
ACCCTATCTCGGTCTATTCTTTTGATTTATAAGGGATTTTGCCGATTTCGGCCTATTGGTTAAAAAATGA
GCTGATTTAACAAAAATTTAACGCGAATTTTAACAAAATATTAACGCTTACAATTTAGGTGGCACTTTTC
GGGGAAATGTGCGCGGAACCCCTATTTGTTTATTTTTCTAAATACATTCAAATATGTATCCGCTCATGAA
TTAATTCTTAGAAAAACTCATCGAGCATCAAATGAAACTGCAATTTATTCATATCAGGATTATCAATACC
ATATTTTTGAAAAAGCCGTTTCTGTAATGAAGGAGAAAACTCACCGAGGCAGTTCCATAGGATGGCAAGA
TCCTGGTATCGGTCTGCGATTCCGACTCGTCCAACATCAATACAACCTATTAATTTCCCCTCGTCAAAAA
TAAGGTTATCAAGTGAGAAATCACCATGAGTGACGACTGAATCCGGTGAGAATGGCAAAAGTTTATGCAT
TTCTTTCCAGACTTGTTCAACAGGCCAGCCATTACGCTCGTCATCAAAATCACTCGCATCAACCAAACCG
TTATTCATTCGTGATTGCGCCTGAGCGAGACGAAATACGCGATCGCTGTTAAAAGGACAATTACAAACAG
GAATCGAATGCAACCGGCGCAGGAACACTGCCAGCGCATCAACAATATTTTCACCTGAATCAGGATATTC
TTCTAATACCTGGAATGCTGTTTTCCCGGGGATCGCAGTGGTGAGTAACCATGCATCATCAGGAGTACGG
ATAAAATGCTTGATGGTCGGAAGAGGCATAAATTCCGTCAGCCAGTTTAGTCTGACCATCTCATCTGTAA
CATCATTGGCAACGCTACCTTTGCCATGTTTCAGAAACAACTCTGGCGCATCGGGCTTCCCATACAATCG
ATAGATTGTCGCACCTGATTGCCCGACATTATCGCGAGCCCATTTATACCCATATAAATCAGCATCCATG
TTGGAATTTAATCGCGGCCTAGAGCAAGACGTTTCCCGTTGAATATGGCTCATAACACCCCTTGTATTAC
TGTTTATGTAAGCAGACAGTTTTATTGTTCATGACCAAAATCCCTTAACGTGAGTTTTCGTTCCACTGAG
CGTCAGACCCCGTAGAAAAGATCAAAGGATCTTCTTGAGATCCTTTTTTTCTGCGCGTAATCTGCTGCTT
GCAAACAAAAAAACCACCGCTACCAGCGGTGGTTTGTTTGCCGGATCAAGAGCTACCAACTCTTTTTCCG
AAGGTAACTGGCTTCAGCAGAGCGCAGATACCAAATACTGTCCTTCTAGTGTAGCCGTAGTTAGGCCACC
ACTTCAAGAACTCTGTAGCACCGCCTACATACCTCGCTCTGCTAATCCTGTTACCAGTGGCTGCTGCCAG
TGGCGATAAGTCGTGTCTTACCGGGTTGGACTCAAGACGATAGTTACCGGATAAGGCGCAGCGGTCGGGC
TGAACGGGGGGTTCGTGCACACAGCCCAGCTTGGAGCGAACGACCTACACCGAACTGAGATACCTACAGC
GTGAGCTATGAGAAAGCGCCACGCTTCCCGAAGGGAGAAAGGCGGACAGGTATCCGGTAAGCGGCAGGGT
CGGAACAGGAGAGCGCACGAGGGAGCTTCCAGGGGGAAACGCCTGGTATCTTTATAGTCCTGTCGGGTTT
CGCCACCTCTGACTTGAGCGTCGATTTTTGTGATGCTCGTCAGGGGGGCGGAGCCTATGGAAAAACGCCA
GCAACGCGGCCTTTTTACGGTTCCTGGCCTTTTGCTGGCCTTTTGCTCACATGTTCTTTCCTGCGTTATC
CCCTGATTCTGTGGATAACCGTATTACCGCCTTTGAGTGAGCTGATACCGCTCGCCGCAGCCGAACGACC
GAGCGCAGCGAGTCAGTGAGCGAGGAAGCGGAAGAGCGCCTGATGCGGTATTTTCTCCTTACGCATCTGT
GCGGTATTTCACACCGCAATGGTGCACTCTCAGTACAATCTGCTCTGATGCCGCATAGTTAAGCCAGTAT
ACACTCCGCTATCGCTACGTGACTGGGTCATGGCTGCGCCCCGACACCCGCCAACACCCGCTGACGCGCC
CTGACGGGCTTGTCTGCTCCCGGCATCCGCTTACAGACAAGCTGTGACCGTCTCCGGGAGCTGCATGTGT
CAGAGGTTTTCACCGTCATCACCGAAACGCGCGAGGCAGCTGCGGTAAAGCTCATCAGCGTGGTCGTGAA
GCGATTCACAGATGTCTGCCTGTTCATCCGCGTCCAGCTCGTTGAGTTTCTCCAGAAGCGTTAATGTCTG
GCTTCTGATAAAGCGGGCCATGTTAAGGGCGGTTTTTTCCTGTTTGGTCACTGATGCCTCCGTGTAAGGG
GGATTTCTGTTCATGGGGGTAATGATACCGATGAAACGAGAGAGGATGCTCACGATACGGGTTACTGATG
ATGAACATGCCCGGTTACTGGAACGTTGTGAGGGTAAACAACTGGCGGTATGGATGCGGCGGGACCAGAG
AAAAATCACTCAGGGTCAATGCCAGCGCTTCGTTAATACAGATGTAGGTGTTCCACAGGGTAGCCAGCAG
CATCCTGCGATGCAGATCCGGAACATAATGGTGCAGGGCGCTGACTTCCGCGTTTCCAGACTTTACGAAA
CACGGAAACCGAAGACCATTCATGTTGTTGCTCAGGTCGCAGACGTTTTGCAGCAGCAGTCGCTTCACGT
TCGCTCGCGTATCGGTGATTCATTCTGCTAACCAGTAAGGCAACCCCGCCAGCCTAGCCGGGTCCTCAAC
GACAGGAGCACGATCATGCGCACCCGTGGGGCCGCCATGCCGGCGATAATGGCCTGCTTCTCGCCGAAAC
GTTTGGTGGCGGGACCAGTGACGAAGGCTTGAGCGAGGGCGTGCAAGATTCCGAATACCGCAAGCGACAG
GCCGATCATCGTCGCGCTCCAGCGAAAGCGGTCCTCGCCGAAAATGACCCAGAGCGCTGCCGGCACCTGT
CCTACGAGTTGCATGATAAAGAAGACAGTCATAAGTGCGGCGACGATAGTCATGCCCCGCGCCCACCGGA
AGGAGCTGACTGGGTTGAAGGCTCTCAAGGGCATCGGTCGAGATCCCGGTGCCTAATGAGTGAGCTAACT
TACATTAATTGCGTTGCGCTCACTGCCCGCTTTCCAGTCGGGAAACCTGTCGTGCCAGCTGCATTAATGA
ATCGGCCAACGCGCGGGGAGAGGCGGTTTGCGTATTGGGCGCCAGGGTGGTTTTTCTTTTCACCAGTGAG
ACGGGCAACAGCTGATTGCCCTTCACCGCCTGGCCCTGAGAGAGTTGCAGCAAGCGGTCCACGCTGGTTT
GCCCCAGCAGGCGAAAATCCTGTTTGATGGTGGTTAACGGCGGGATATAACATGAGCTGTCTTCGGTATC
GTCGTATCCCACTACCGAGATATCCGCACCAACGCGCAGCCCGGACTCGGTAATGGCGCGCATTGCGCCC
AGCGCCATCTGATCGTTGGCAACCAGCATCGCAGTGGGAACGATGCCCTCATTCAGCATTTGCATGGTTT
GTTGAAAACCGGACATGGCACTCCAGTCGCCTTCCCGTTCCGCTATCGGCTGAATTTGATTGCGAGTGAG
ATATTTATGCCAGCCAGCCAGACGCAGACGCGCCGAGACAGAACTTAATGGGCCCGCTAACAGCGCGATT
TGCTGGTGACCCAATGCGACCAGATGCTCCACGCCCAGTCGCGTACCGTCTTCATGGGAGAAAATAATAC
TGTTGATGGGTGTCTGGTCAGAGACATCAAGAAATAACGCCGGAACATTAGTGCAGGCAGCTTCCACAGC
AATGGCATCCTGGTCATCCAGCGGATAGTTAATGATCAGCCCACTGACGCGTTGCGCGAGAAGATTGTGC
ACCGCCGCTTTACAGGCTTCGACGCCGCTTCGTTCTACCATCGACACCACCACGCTGGCACCCAGTTGAT
CGGCGCGAGATTTAATCGCCGCGACAATTTGCGACGGCGCGTGCAGGGCCAGACTGGAGGTGGCAACGCC
AATCAGCAACGACTGTTTGCCCGCCAGTTGTTGTGCCACGCGGTTGGGAATGTAATTCAGCTCCGCCATC
GCCGCTTCCACTTTTTCCCGCGTTTTCGCAGAAACGTGGCTGGCCTGGTTCACCACGCGGGAAACGGTCT
GATAAGAGACACCGGCATACTCTGCGACATCGTATAACGTTACTGGTTTCACATTCACCACCCTGAATTG
ACTCTCTTCCGGGCGCTATCATGCCATACCGCGAAAGGTTTTGCGCCATTCGATGGTGTCCGGGATCTCG
ACGCTCTCCCTTATGCGACTCCTGCATTAGGAAGCAGCCCAGTAGTAGGTTGAGGCCGTTGAGCACCGCC
GCCGCAAGGAATGGTGCATGCAAGGAGATGGCGCCCAACAGTCCCCCGGCCACGGGGCCTGCCACCATAC
CCACGCCGAAACAAGCGCTCATGAGCCCGAAG
